>Addgene plasmid #77582 | GCK gRNA (BRDN0001148699) | addgene full sequence | sequence record 188042 | Addgene Assembled Sequence
CCCGGGTGCAAAGATGGATAAAGTTTTAAACAGAGAGGAATCTTTGCAGCTAATGGACCTTCTAGGTCTT
GAAAGGAGTGGGAATTGGCTCCGGTGCCCGTCAGTGGGCAGAGCGCACATCGCCCACAGTCCCCGAGAAG
TTGGGGGGAGGGGTCGGCAATTGATCCGGTGCCTAGAGAAGGTGGCGCGGGGTAAACTGGGAAAGTGATG
TCGTGTACTGGCTCCGCCTTTTTCCCGAGGGTGGGGGAGAACCGTATATAAGTGCAGTAGTCGCCGTGAA
CGTTCTTTTTCGCAACGGGTTTGCCGCCAGAACACAGGTAAGTGCCGTGTGTGGTTCCCGCGGGCCTGGC
CTCTTTACGGGTTATGGCCCTTGCGTGCCTTGAATTACTTCCACCTGGCTGCAGTACGTGATTCTTGATC
CCGAGCTTCGGGTTGGAAGTGGGTGGGAGAGTTCGAGGCCTTGCGCTTAAGGAGCCCCTTCGCCTCGTGC
TTGAGTTGAGGCCTGGCCTGGGCGCTGGGGCCGCCGCGTGCGAATCTGGTGGCACCTTCGCGCCTGTCTC
GCTGCTTTCGATAAGTCTCTAGCCATTTAAAATTTTTGATGACCTGCTGCGACGCTTTTTTTCTGGCAAG
ATAGTCTTGTAAATGCGGGCCAAGATCTGCACACTGGTATTTCGGTTTTTGGGGCCGCGGGCGGCGACGG
GGCCCGTGCGTCCCAGCGCACATGTTCGGCGAGGCGGGGCCTGCGAGCGCGGCCACCGAGAATCGGACGG
GGGTAGTCTCAAGCTGGCCGGCCTGCTCTGGTGCCTGGCCTCGCGCCGCCGTGTATCGCCCCGCCCTGGG
CGGCAAGGCTGGCCCGGTCGGCACCAGTTGCGTGAGCGGAAAGATGGCCGCTTCCCGGCCCTGCTGCAGG
GAGCTCAAAATGGAGGACGCGGCGCTCGGGAGAGCGGGCGGGTGAGTCACCCACACAAAGGAAAAGGGCC
TTTCCGTCCTCAGCCGTCGCTTCATGTGACTCCACGGAGTACCGGGCGCCGTCCAGGCACCTCGATTAGT
TCTCGAGCTTTTGGAGTACGTCGTCTTTAGGTTGGGGGGAGGGGTTTTATGCGATGGAGTTTCCCCACAC
TGAGTGGGTGGAGACTGAAGTTAGGCCAGCTTGGCACTTGATGTAATTCTCCTTGGAATTTGCCCTTTTT
GAGTTTGGATCTTGGTTCATTCTCAAGCCTCAGACAGTGGTTCAAAGTTTTTTTCTTCCATTTCAGGTGT
CGTGACGTACGGCCACCATGACCGAGTACAAGCCCACGGTGCGCCTCGCCACCCGCGACGACGTCCCCAG
GGCCGTACGCACCCTCGCCGCCGCGTTCGCCGACTACCCCGCCACGCGCCACACCGTCGATCCGGACCGC
CACATCGAGCGGGTCACCGAGCTGCAAGAACTCTTCCTCACGCGCGTCGGGCTCGACATCGGCAAGGTGT
GGGTCGCGGACGACGGCGCCGCCGTGGCGGTCTGGACCACGCCGGAGAGCGTCGAAGCGGGGGCGGTGTT
CGCCGAGATCGGCCCGCGCATGGCCGAGTTGAGCGGTTCCCGGCTGGCCGCGCAGCAACAGATGGAAGGC
CTCCTGGCGCCGCACCGGCCCAAGGAGCCCGCGTGGTTCCTGGCCACCGTCGGAGTCTCGCCCGACCACC
AGGGCAAGGGTCTGGGCAGCGCCGTCGTGCTCCCCGGAGTGGAGGCGGCCGAGCGCGCCGGGGTGCCCGC
CTTCCTGGAGACCTCCGCGCCCCGCAACCTCCCCTTCTACGAGCGGCTCGGCTTCACCGTCACCGCCGAC
GTCGAGGTGCCCGAAGGACCGCGCACCTGGTGCATGACCCGCAAGCCCGGTGCCTGAACGCGTTAAGTCG
ACAATCAACCTCTGGATTACAAAATTTGTGAAAGATTGACTGGTATTCTTAACTATGTTGCTCCTTTTAC
GCTATGTGGATACGCTGCTTTAATGCCTTTGTATCATGCTATTGCTTCCCGTATGGCTTTCATTTTCTCC
TCCTTGTATAAATCCTGGTTGCTGTCTCTTTATGAGGAGTTGTGGCCCGTTGTCAGGCAACGTGGCGTGG
TGTGCACTGTGTTTGCTGACGCAACCCCCACTGGTTGGGGCATTGCCACCACCTGTCAGCTCCTTTCCGG
GACTTTCGCTTTCCCCCTCCCTATTGCCACGGCGGAACTCATCGCCGCCTGCCTTGCCCGCTGCTGGACA
GGGGCTCGGCTGTTGGGCACTGACAATTCCGTGGTGTTGTCGGGGAAATCATCGTCCTTTCCTTGGCTGC
TCGCCTGTGTTGCCACCTGGATTCTGCGCGGGACGTCCTTCTGCTACGTCCCTTCGGCCCTCAATCCAGC
GGACCTTCCTTCCCGCGGCCTGCTGCCGGCTCTGCGGCCTCTTCCGCGTCTTCGCCTTCGCCCTCAGACG
AGTCGGATCTCCCTTTGGGCCGCCTCCCCGCGTCGACTTTAAGACCAATGACTTACAAGGCAGCTGTAGA
TCTTAGCCACTTTTTAAAAGAAAAGGGGGGACTGGAAGGGCTAATTCACTCCCAACGAAGACAAGATCTG
CTTTTTGCTTGTACTGGGTCTCTCTGGTTAGACCAGATCTGAGCCTGGGAGCTCTCTGGCTAACTAGGGA
ACCCACTGCTTAAGCCTCAATAAAGCTTGCCTTGAGTGCTTCAAGTAGTGTGTGCCCGTCTGTTGTGTGA
CTCTGGTAACTAGAGATCCCTCAGACCCTTTTAGTCAGTGTGGAAAATCTCTAGCAGTACGTATAGTAGT
TCATGTCATCTTATTATTCAGTATTTATAACTTGCAAAGAAATGAATATCAGAGAGTGAGAGGAACTTGT
TTATTGCAGCTTATAATGGTTACAAATAAAGCAATAGCATCACAAATTTCACAAATAAAGCATTTTTTTC
ACTGCATTCTAGTTGTGGTTTGTCCAAACTCATCAATGTATCTTATCATGTCTGGCTCTAGCTATCCCGC
CCCTAACTCCGCCCATCCCGCCCCTAACTCCGCCCAGTTCCGCCCATTCTCCGCCCCATGGCTGACTAAT
TTTTTTTATTTATGCAGAGGCCGAGGCCGCCTCGGCCTCTGAGCTATTCCAGAAGTAGTGAGGAGGCTTT
TTTGGAGGCCTAGGGACGTACCCAATTCGCCCTATAGTGAGTCGTATTACGCGCGCTCACTGGCCGTCGT
TTTACAACGTCGTGACTGGGAAAACCCTGGCGTTACCCAACTTAATCGCCTTGCAGCACATCCCCCTTTC
GCCAGCTGGCGTAATAGCGAAGAGGCCCGCACCGATCGCCCTTCCCAACAGTTGCGCAGCCTGAATGGCG
AATGGG
[124 nt withheld, positions 3367-3490]
C
[91 nt withheld, positions 3492-3582]
A
[49 nt withheld, positions 3584-3632]
CCTTTGACGTTGGAGTCCACGTTCTTT
[37 nt withheld, positions 3660-3696]
ACCCTATCTCGGTCTATTCTTTTGATTTATAAGGGATTTTGCCGATTTCGGCCTATTGGTTAAAAAATGA
GCTGATTTAACAAAAATTTAACGCGAATTTTAACAAAATATTAACGCTTACAATTTAGGTGGCACTTTTC
GGGGAAATGTGCGCGGAACCCCTATTTGTTTATTTTTCTAAATACATTCAAATATGTATCCGCTCATGAG
ACAATAACCCTGATAAATGCTTCAATAATATTGAAAAAGGAAGAGTATGAGTATTCAACATTTCCGTGTC
GCCCTTATTCCCTTTTTTGCGGCATTTTGCCTTCCTGTTTTTGCTCACCCAGAAACGCTGGTGAAAGTAA
AAGATGCTGAAGATCAGTTGGGTGCACGAGTGGGTTACATCGAACTGGATCTCAACAGCGGTAAGATCCT
TGAGAGTTTTCGCCCCGAAGAACGTTTTCCAATGATGAGCACTTTTAAAGTTCTGCTATGTGGCGCGGTA
TTATCCCGTATTGACGCCGGGCAAGAGCAACTCGGTCGCCGCATACACTATTCTCAGAATGACTTGGTTG
AGTACTCACCAGTCACAGAAAAGCATCTTACGGATGGCATGACAGTAAGAGAATTATGCAGTGCTGCCAT
AACCATGAGTGATAACACTGCGGCCAACTTACTTCTGACAACGATCGGAGGACCGAAGGAGCTAACCGCT
TTTTTGCACAACATGGGGGATCATGTAACTCGCCTTGATCGTTGGGAACCGGAGCTGAATGAAGCCATAC
CAAACGACGAGCGTGACACCACGATGCCTGTAGCAATGGCAACAACGTTGCGCAAACTATTAACTGGCGA
ACTACTTACTCTAGCTTCCCGGCAACAATTAATAGACTGGATGGAGGCGGATAAAGTTGCAGGACCACTT
CTGCGCTCGGCCCTTCCGGCTGGCTGGTTTATTGCTGATAAATCTGGAGCCGGTGAGCGTGGGTCTCGCG
GTATCATTGCAGCACTGGGGCCAGATGGTAAGCCCTCCCGTATCGTAGTTATCTACACGACGGGGAGTCA
GGCAACTATGGATGAACGAAATAGACAGATCGCTGAGATAGGTGCCTCACTGATTAAGCATTGGTAACTG
TCAGACCAAGTTTACTCATATATACTTTAGATTGATTTAAAACTTCATTTTTAATTTAAAAGGATCTAGG
TGAAGATCCTTTTTGATAATCTCATGACCAAAATCCCTTAACGTGAGTTTTCGTTCCACTGAGCGTCAGA
CCCCGTAGAAAAGATCAAAGGATCTTCTTGAGATCCTTTTTTTCTGCGCGTAATCTGCTGCTTGCAAACA
AAAAAACCACCGCTACCAGCGGTGGTTTGTTTGCCGGATCAAGAGCTACCAACTCTTTTTCCGAAGGTAA
CTGGCTTCAGCAGAGCGCAGATACCAAATACTGTTCTTCTAGTGTAGCCGTAGTTAGGCCACCACTTCAA
GAACTCTGTAGCACCGCCTACATACCTCGCTCTGCTAATCCTGTTACCAGTGGCTGCTGCCAGTGGCGAT
AAGTCGTGTCTTACCGGGTTGGACTCAAGACGATAGTTACCGGATAAGGCGCAGCGGTCGGGCTGAACGG
GGGGTTCGTGCACACAGCCCAGCTTGGAGCGAACGACCTACACCGAACTGAGATACCTACAGCGTGAGCT
ATGAGAAAGCGCCACGCTTCCCGAAGGGAGAAAGGCGGACAGGTATCCGGTAAGCGGCAGGGTCGGAACA
GGAGAGCGCACGAGGGAGCTTCCAGGGGGAAACGCCTGGTATCTTTATAGTCCTGTCGGGTTTCGCCACC
TCTGACTTGAGCGTCGATTTTTGTGATGCTCGTCAGGGGGGCGGAGCCTATGGAAAAACGCCAGCAACGC
GGCCTTTTTACGGTTCCTGGCCTTTTGCTGGCCTTTTGCTCACATGTTCTTTCCTGCGTTATCCCCTGAT
TCTGTGGATAACCGTATTACCGCCTTTGAGTGAGCTGATACCGCTCGCCGCAGCCGAACGACCGAGCGCA
GCGAGTCAGTGAGCGAGGAAGCGGAAGAGCGCCCAATACGCAAACCGCCTCTCCCCGCGCGTTGGCCGAT
TCATTAATGCAGCTGGCACGACAGGTTTCCCGACTGGAAAGCGGGCAGTGAGCGCAACGCAATTAATGTG
AGTTAGCTCACTCATTAGGCACCCCAGGCTTTACACTTTATGCTTCCGGCTCGTATGTTGTGTGGAATTG
TGAGCGGATAACAATTTCACACAGGAAACAGCTATGACCATGATTACGCCAAGCGCGCAATTAACCCTCA
CTAAAGGGAACAAAAGCTGGAGCTGCAAGCTTAATGTAGTCTTATGCAATACTCTTGTAGTCTTGCAACA
TGGTAACGATGAGTTAGCAACATGCCTTACAAGGAGAGAAAAAGCACCGTGCATGCCGATTGGTGGAAGT
AAGGTGGTACGATCGTGCCTTATTAGGAAGGCAACAGACGGGTCTGACATGGATTGGACGAACCACTGAA
TTGCCGCATTGCAGAGATATTGTATTTAAGTGCCTAGCTCGATACATAAACGGGTCTCTCTGGTTAGACC
AGATCTGAGCCTGGGAGCTCTCTGGCTAACTAGGGAACCCACTGCTTAAGCCTCAATAAAGCTTGCCTTG
AGTGCTTCAAGTAGTGTGTGCCCGTCTGTTGTGTGACTCTGGTAACTAGAGATCCCTCAGACCCTTTTAG
TCAGTGTGGAAAATCTCTAGCAGTGGCGCCCGAACAGGGACTTGAAAGCGAAAGGGAAACCAGAGGAGCT
CTCTCGACGCAGGACTCGGCTTGCTGAAGCGCGCACGGCAAGAGGCGAGGGGCGGCGACTGGTGAGTACG
CCAAAAATTTTGACTAGCGGAGGCTAGAAGGAGAGAGATGGGTGCGAGAGCGTCAGTATTAAGCGGGGGA
GAATTAGATCGCGATGGGAAAAAATTCGGTTAAGGCCAGGGGGAAAGAAAAAATATAAATTAAAACATAT
AGTATGGGCAAGCAGGGAGCTAGAACGATTCGCAGTTAATCCTGGCCTGTTAGAAACATCAGAAGGCTGT
AGACAAATACTGGGACAGCTACAACCATCCCTTCAGACAGGATCAGAAGAACTTAGATCATTATATAATA
CAGTAGCAACCCTCTATTGTGTGCATCAAAGGATAGAGATAAAAGACACCAAGGAAGCTTTAGACAAGAT
AGAGGAAGAGCAAAACAAAAGTAAGACCACCGCACAGCAAGCGGCCGCTGATCTTCAGACCTGGAGGAGG
AGATATGAGGGACAATTGGAGAAGTGAATTATATAAATATAAAGTAGTAAAAATTGAACCATTAGGAGTA
GCACCCACCAAGGCAAAGAGAAGAGTGGTGCAGAGAGAAAAAAGAGCAGTGGGAATAGGAGCTTTGTTCC
TTGGGTTCTTGGGAGCAGCAGGAAGCACTATGGGCGCAGCGTCAATGACGCTGACGGTACAGGCCAGACA
ATTATTGTCTGGTATAGTGCAGCAGCAGAACAATTTGCTGAGGGCTATTGAGGCGCAACAGCATCTGTTG
CAACTCACAGTCTGGGGCATCAAGCAGCTCCAGGCAAGAATCCTGGCTGTGGAAAGATACCTAAAGGATC
AACAGCTCCTGGGGATTTGGGGTTGCTCTGGAAAACTCATTTGCACCACTGCTGTGCCTTGGAATGCTAG
TTGGAGTAATAAATCTCTGGAACAGATTTGGAATCACACGACCTGGATGGAGTGGGACAGAGAAATTAAC
AATTACACAAGCTTAATACACTCCTTAATTGAAGAATCGCAAAACCAGCAAGAAAAGAATGAACAAGAAT
TATTGGAATTAGATAAATGGGCAAGTTTGTGGAATTGGTTTAACATAACAAATTGGCTGTGGTATATAAA
ATTATTCATAATGATAGTAGGAGGCTTGGTAGGTTTAAGAATAGTTTTTGCTGTACTTTCTATAGTGAAT
AGAGTTAGGCAGGGATATTCACCATTATCGTTTCAGACCCACCTCCCAACCCCGAGGGGACCCAGAGAGG
GCCTATTTCCCATGATTCCTTCATATTTGCATATACGATACAAGGCTGTTAGAGAGATAATTAGAATTAA
TTTGACTGTAAACACAAAGATATTAGTACAAAATACGTGACGTAGAAAGTAATAATTTCTTGGGTAGTTT
GCAGTTTTAAAATTATGTTTTAAAATGGACTATCATATGCTTACCGTAACTTGAAAGTATTTCGATTTCT
TGGCTTTATATATCTTGTGGAAAGGACGAAACACCGAGGTATGAGAAGCTCATAGGGTTTTAGAGCTAGA
AATAGCAAGTTAAAATAAGGCTAGTCCGTTATCAACTTGAAAAAGTGGCACCGAGTCGGTGCTTTTTTAA
GCTTGGCGTAACTAGATCTTGAGACAAATGGCAGTATTCATCCACAATTTTAAAAGAAAAGGGGGGATTG
GGGGGTACAGTGCAGGGGAAAGAATAGTAGACATAATAGCAACAGACATACAAACTAAAGAATTACAAAA
ACAAATTACAAAAATTCAAAATTTTCGGGTTTATTACAGGGACAGCAGAGATCCACTTTGGCGCCGGCTC
GAGGGGG
Features (pLannotate 1.2.2; 29 found; start..end, strand, type, name):
     14..80      +  CDS            small t antigen (fragment): SV40 (simian virus 40) small t antigen
    106..317     +  promoter       EF-1α core promoter: core promoter for human elongation factor EF-1α
    318..1256    +  intron         EF-1α intron A: intron upstream of the start codon of human EF-1α
   1278..1877    +  CDS            PuroR (fragment): puromycin N-acetyltransferase; pac from Streptomyces; confers resistance to puromycin
   1893..2481    +  misc_feature   WPRE: woodchuck hepatitis virus posttranscriptional regulatory element
   2532..2551    +  misc_feature   cPPT/CTS (fragment): central polypurine tract and central termination sequence of HIV-1
   2553..2786    +  LTR            3' LTR (ΔU3): self-inactivating 3' long terminal repeat (LTR) from HIV-1
   2864..2985    +  polyA_signal   SV40 poly(A) signal: SV40 polyadenylation signal
   3025..3160    +  rep_origin     SV40 ori: SV40 origin of replication
   3181..3199    -  promoter       T7 promoter: promoter for bacteriophage T7 RNA polymerase
   3207..3362    +  CDS            lacZα (fragment): LacZα fragment of β-galactosidase; lacZ fragment
   3367..3795    +  rep_origin     f1 ori (sequence partly withheld): f1 bacteriophage origin of replication; arrow indicates direction of (+) strand synthesis
   3848..3952    +  promoter       AmpR promoter: bla
   3953..4813    +  CDS            AmpR: β-lactamase; bla; confers resistance to ampicillin, carbenicillin, and related antibiotics
   4984..5572    +  rep_origin     ori: high-copy-number ColE1/pMB1/pBR322/pUC origin of replication
   5755..5847    +  CDS            lacI (fragment): lac repressor; lacI; The lac repressor binds to the lac operator to inhibit transcription in E. coli. This inhibition can be relieved by adding lactose or isopropyl-β-D-thiogalactopyranoside (IPTG).
   5860..5881    +  protein_bind   CAP binding site: CAP binding activates transcription in the presence of cAMP. E. coli catabolite activator protein
   5896..5926    +  promoter       lac promoter: promoter for the E. coli lac operon
   5934..5950    +  protein_bind   lac operator: The lac repressor binds to the lac operator to inhibit transcription in E. coli. This inhibition can be relieved by adding lactose or isopropyl-β-D-thiogalactopyranoside (IPTG). lac repressor encoded by lacI
   5995..6013    +  promoter       T3 promoter: promoter for bacteriophage T3 RNA polymerase
   6041..6267    +  promoter       RSV promoter: Rous sarcoma virus enhancer/promoter
   6268..6448    +  LTR            5' LTR (truncated): truncated 5' long terminal repeat (LTR) from HIV-1
   6495..6620    +  misc_feature   HIV-1 Ψ: packaging signal of human immunodeficiency virus type 1
   6604..6967    +  CDS            HIV-1 gag (fragment): gag protein from human immunodeficiency virus 1; gag
   7113..7346    +  misc_feature   RRE: The Rev response element (RRE) of HIV-1 allows for Rev-dependent mRNA export from the nucleus to the cytoplasm.
   7723..7749    +  CDS            Rev (fragment): human immunodeficiency virus 1 (HIV-1) Rev protein; rev; enhances nuclear export of unspliced and incompletely spliced viral mRNAs
   7753..7993    +  promoter       U6 promoter: RNA polymerase III promoter for human U6 snRNA
   8023..8098    +  misc_RNA       gRNA scaffold: guide RNA scaffold for the Streptococcus pyogenes CRISPR/Cas9 system
   8154..8271    +  misc_feature   cPPT/CTS: central polypurine tract and central termination sequence of HIV-1
