[The description below was written by a language model from this plasmid's Addgene catalogue record and pLannotate feature annotations shown in this document.]
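Description:
GCK gRNA (BRDN0001148699) is a third-generation lentiviral single-guide RNA plasmid built on the lentiGuide-Puro backbone and designed to target human GCK (glucokinase), with the guide designed against three GCK reference transcripts. It belongs to a human kinome gRNA collection. In bacteria it is maintained by a high-copy ColE1/pUC-type origin and selected through the β-lactamase (AmpR) gene. The backbone also carries an f1 origin, an SV40 origin and poly(A) signal, and remnants of lac and phage promoter sequences from the parental cloning vector.

The lentiviral transfer cassette begins with an RSV promoter fused to a truncated HIV-1 5' LTR, which makes genomic RNA production Tat-independent. This is followed by the Ψ packaging signal with a partial gag sequence and the Rev response element for nuclear export of the unspliced genome. Downstream, a human U6 RNA polymerase III promoter drives the 20-nt GCK spacer joined to the Streptococcus pyogenes Cas9 gRNA scaffold, followed by a cPPT/CTS element that aids nuclear import of the viral genome. A second unit uses the EF-1α core promoter with its intron A to express puromycin N-acetyltransferase, allowing selection of transduced mammalian cells. A WPRE enhances transcript expression, and the ΔU3 self-inactivating 3' LTR closes the provirus.

The plasmid does not encode Cas9. It is meant to be packaged into lentivirus and used with a separate Cas9 vector, such as lentiCas9-Blast, or in cells already expressing Cas9. Its use is CRISPR-mediated targeting of GCK.
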