Addgene plasmid #77582: GCK gRNA (BRDN0001148699)
Purpose: 3rd generation lentiviral gRNA plasmid targeting human GCK
Depositing lab: John Doench & David Root. Depositing organization: Broad Institute. Publication: Optimized sgRNA design to maximize activity and minimize off-target effects of CRISPR-Cas9. Doench JG, Fusi N, Sullender M, Hegde M, Vaimberg EW, Donovan KF, Smith I, Tothova Z, Wilen C, Orchard R, Virgin HW, Listgarten J, Root DE. Nat Biotechnol. 2016 Jan 18. doi: 10.1038/nbt.3437. PubMed 26780180.
Backbone
  Vector backbone: lentiGuide-Puro
  Backbone manufacturer: Zhang Lab (Addgene plasmid # 52963)
  Vector type: Mammalian Expression, Lentiviral, CRISPR
  Selectable markers: Puromycin
Growth in bacteria
  Bacterial resistance: Ampicillin, 100 μg/mL
  Growth temperature: 37°C
  Growth strain: DH5alpha
  Copy number: High Copy
Gene/Insert
  Gene/Insert name: GCK (alt names: GCK; NM_000162.3)
  gRNA/shRNA sequence: AGGTATGAGAAGCTCATAGG
  Species: H. sapiens (human)
  Entrez Gene: GCK (a.k.a. FGQTL3, GK, GLK, HHF3, HK4, HKIV, HXKP, LGLK, MODY2, PNDM1)
  Promoter: hU6
  Cloning method: Unknown
  Sequencing primers: 5′ U6-F; 3′ pS2-R
Terms and licenses: Academic/Nonprofit Terms; Industry Terms: Not Available to Industry
Depositor comments: The gRNA was designed to target the following Genbank reference sequence(s): NM_000162.3,NM_033507.1,NM_033508.1. Note that this plasmid does NOT contain Cas9. It should be used in conjunction with lentiCas9-Blast (Addgene #52962) or otherwise with cell lines already expressing Cas9. Browse the full kinome gRNA library at http://www.addgene.org/pooled-library/broadgpp-human-kinome/ or visit http://www.broadinstitute.org/rnai/public/ for detailed protocols and information.
How to cite: GCK gRNA (BRDN0001148699) was a gift from John Doench & David Root (Addgene plasmid # 77582 ; http://n2t.net/addgene:77582 ; RRID:Addgene_77582)
