>Addgene plasmid #77582 | GCK gRNA (BRDN0001148699) | depositor partial sequence | sequence record 145042 | Target Sequence
AGGTATGAGAAGCTCATAGG
