>Addgene plasmid #77582 | GCK gRNA (BRDN0001148699) | addgene partial sequence | sequence record 188041 | hU6-F
TAGAAAGTAATAATTTCTTGGGTAGTTTGCAGTTTTAAAATTATGTTTTAAAATGGACTATCATATGCTT
ACCGTAACTTGAAAGTATTTCGATTTCTTGGCTTTATATATCTTGTGGAAAGGACGAAACACCGAGGTAT
GAGAAGCTCATAGGGTTTTAGAGCTAGAAATAGCAAGTTAAAATAAGGCTAGTCCGTTATCAACTTGAAA
AAGTGGCACCGAGTCGGTGCTTTTTTAAGCTTGGCGTAACTAGATCTTGAGACAAATGGCAGTATTCATC
CACAATTTTAAAAGAAAAGGGGGGATTGGGGGGTACAGTGCAGGGGAAAGAATAGTAGACATAATAGCAA
CAGACATACAAACTAAAGAATTACAAAAACAAATTACAAAAATTCAAAATTTTCGGGTTTATTACAGGGA
CAGCAGAGATCCACTTTGGCGCCGGCTCGAGGGGGCCCGGGTGCAAAGATGGATAAAGTTTTAAACAGAG
AGGAATCTTTGCAGCTAATGGACCTTCTAGGTCTTGAAAGGAGTGGGAATTGGCTCCGGTGCCCGTCAGT
GGGCAGAGCG
